>Addgene plasmid #80914 | pJPC12-ΔM13-mCherry-P/PM,4A5C6G7G-GFP | depositor full sequence | sequence record 152726 | pJPC12-ΔM13-mCherry-P/PM,4A5C6G7G-GFP sequence 6227 bps
TTTACGGTCTTTAAAAAGGCCGTAATATCCAGCTGAACGGTCTGGTTATAGGTACATTGAGCAACTGACT
GAAATGCCTCAAAATGTTCTTTACGATGCCATTGGGATATATCAACGGTGGTATATCCAGTGATTTTTTT
CTCCATTTTAGCTTCCTTAGCTCCTGAAAATCTCGATAACTCAAAAAATACGCCCGGTAGTGATCTTATT
TCATTATGGTGAAAGTTGGAACCTCTTACAAAAGGATCTAGGTGAAGATCCTTTTTGATAATCTCATGAG
CGGATACATATTTGAATGTATTTAGAAAAATAAACAAATAGGGGTTCCGCGCACATTTCCCCGAAAAGTG
CCACCTTCAGGCTGCGCAACTGTTGGGAAGGGCGATCGGTGCGGGCCTCTTCGCTATTACGCCAGCTGGC
GAAAGGGGGATGTGCTGCAAGGCGATTAAGTTGGGTAACGCCAGGGTTTTCCCAGTCACGACGTTGTAAA
ACGACGGCCAGTGAGCGCGCGTAATACGACTCACTATAGGGCGAATTGGGTACCGGGCCCCCCCTCGAGG
TCGACGGTATCGATAAGCTTGATATCGAATTCGTCTAGGGCGGCGGATTTGTCCTACTCAGGAGAGCGTT
CACCGACAAACAACAGATAAAACGAAAGGCCCAGTCTTTCGACTGAGCCTTTCGTTTTATTTGATGCCTC
TACTCGAGTTACTTGTACAGCTCGTCCATGCCGCCGGTGGAGTGGCGGCCCTCGGCGCGTTCGTACTGTT
CCACGATGGTGTAGTCCTCGTTGTGGGAGGTGATGTCCAACTTGATGTTGACGTTGTAGGCGCCGGGCAG
CTGCACGGGCTTCTTGGCCTTGTAGGTGGTCTTGACCTCAGCGTCGTAGTGGCCGCCGTCCTTCAGCTTC
AGCCTCTGCTTGATCTCGCCCTTCAGGGCGCCGTCCTCGGGGTACATCCGCTCGGAGGAGGCCTCCCAGC
CCATAGTCTTCTTCTGCATTACGGGGCCGTCGGAGGGGAAGTTGGTGCCGCGCAGCTTCACCTTGTAGAT
GAACTCGCCGTCCTGCAGGGAGGAGTCCTGGGTCACGGTCACCACGCCGCCGTCCTCGAAGTTCATCACG
CGCTCCCACTTGAAGCCCTCGGGGAAGGACAGCTTCAAGTAGTCGGGGATGTCGGCGGGGTGCTTCACGT
AGGCCTTGGAGCCGTACATGAACTGAGGGGACAGGATGTCCCAGGCGAAGGGCAGGGGGCCACCCTTGGT
CACCTTCAGCTTGGCGGTCTGGGTGCCCTCGTAGGGGCGGCCCTCGCCCTCGCCCTCGATCTCGAACTCG
TGGCCGTTCACGGAGCCCTCCATGTGCACCTTGAAGCGCATGAACTCCTTGATGATAGCCATGTTATCCT
CCTCGCCCTTGCTCACCATGAATTCTTTCTCCTCTTTGCAACCATTATACGGGCCCCGTATAAAATAGTC
AAACGGGGCCCGTATAGATATTTATAAATAGTGGTGATAGATTTAACGTAAAGAGGAGAAATACTAGATG
CGTAAAGGCGAAGAACTGTTTACCGGTGTGGTTCCGATTCTGGTGGAACTGGACGGCGATGTTAATGGTC
ATAAATTCAGTGTTCGCGGCGAAGGTGAAGGCGATGCGACGAACGGCAAACTGACCCTGAAATTTATCTG
CACCACGGGTAAACTGCCGGTCCCGTGGCCGACGCTGGTGACCACGCTGACCTATGGCGTTCAATGTTTT
GCGCGTTACCCGGATCACATGAAACAGCACGACTTTTTCAAATCGGCCATGCCGGAAGGCTATGTGCAGG
AACGTACGATTAGCTTTAAAGACGATGGTACGTATAAAACCCGCGCGGAAGTGAAATTCGAAGGCGATAC
CCTGGTTAACCGTATCGAACTGAAAGGTATCGATTTCAAAGAAGACGGCAATATTCTGGGTCATAAACTG
GAATATAACTTCAATTCCCACAACGTGTACATCACCGCGGATAAACAGAAAAACGGCATTAAAGCCAATT
TCAAAATCCGCCATAATGTGGAAGATGGTAGCGTTCAGCTGGCCGACCACTATCAGCAAAACACGCCGAT
TGGTGATGGCCCGGTCCTGCTGCCGGACAATCACTACCTGAGTACCCAGTCCGTGCTGTCAAAAGATCCG
AACGAAAAACGTGACCACATGGTCCTGCTGGAATTTGTGACGGCTGCGGGTATCACCCACGGCATGGACG
AACTGTATAAATAACGCAAAAAACCCCGCTTCGGCGGGGTTTTTTCGCCTCGCTCACTGACTCGCTGCGC
TCGGTCGTTCGGCTGCGGCGAGCGGTATCAGCTCACTCAAAGGCGGTAATACGGTTATCCACAGAATCAG
GGGATAACGCAGGAAAGAACATGTGAGATCTCTACGGGTCGGATTTGAAGTCGTCTTGGTAGGAGGCAGC
CTGAATGGCGAATGCCGATGCCCTTGAGAGCCTTCAACCCAGTCAGCTCCTTCCGGTGGGCGCGGGGCAT
GACTATCGTCGCCGCACTTATGACTGTCTTCTTTATCATGCAACTCGTAGGACAGGGTGCCGGCAGCGCT
CTGGGTCATTTTCGGCGAGGACCGCTTTCGCTGGAGCGCGACGATGATCGGCCTGTCGCTTGCGGTATTC
GGAATCTTGCACGCCCTCGCTCAAGCCTTCGTCACTGGTCCCGCCACCAAACGTTTCGGCGAGAAGCAGG
CCATTATCGCCGGCATGGCGGCCGACGCGCTGGGCTACGTCTTGCTGGCGTTCGCGACGCGAGGCTGGAT
GGCCTTCCCCATTATGATTCTTCTCGCTTCCGGCGGCATCGGGATGCCCGCGTTGCAGGCCATGCTGTCC
AGGCAGGTAGATGACGACCATCAGGGACAGCTTCAAGGATCGCTCGCGGCTCTTACCAGCCTAACTTCGA
TCATTGGACCGCTGATCGTCACGGCGATTTATGCCGCCTCGGCGAGCACATGGAACGGGTTGGCATGGAT
TGTAGGCGCCGCCCTATACCTTGTCTGCCTCCCCGCGTTGCGTCGCGGTGCATGGAGCCGGGCCACCTCG
ACCTGAATGGAAGCCGGCGGCACCTCGCTAACGGATTCACCACTCCGCAGACCCGCCATAAAACGCCCTG
AGAAGCCCGTGACGGGCTTTTCTTGTATTATGGGTAGTTTCCTTGCATGAATCCATAAAAGGCGCCTGTA
GTGCCATTTACCCCCATTCACTGCCAGAGCCGTGAGCGCAGCGAACTGAATGTCACGAAAAAGACAGCGA
CTCAGGTGCCTGATGGTCGGAGACAAAAGGAATATTCAGCGATTTGCCCGAGCTTGCGAGGGTGCTACTT
AAGCCTTTAGGGTTTTAAGGTCTGTTTTGTAGAGGAGCAAACAGCGTTTGCGACATCCTTTTGTAATACT
GCGGAACTGACTAAAGTAGTGAGTTATACACAGGGCTGGGATCTATTCTTTTTATCTTTTTTTATTCTTT
CTTTATTCTATAAATTATAACCACTTGAATATAAACAAAAAAAACACACAAAGGTCTAGCGGAATTTACA
GAGGGTCTAGCAGAATTTACAAGTTTTCCAGCAAAGGTCTAGCAGAATTTACAGATACCCACAACTCAAA
GGAAAAGGACTAGTAATTATCATTGACTAGCCCATCTCAATTGGTATAGTGATTAAAATCACCTAGACCA
ATTGAGATGTATGTCTGAATTAGTTGTTTTCAAAGCAAATGAACTAGCGATTAGTCGCTATGACTTAACG
GAGCATGAAACCAAGCTAATTTTATGCTGTGTGGCACTACTCAACCCCACGATTGAAAACCCTACAAGGA
AAGAACGGACGGTATCGTTCACTTATAACCAATACGCTCAGATGATGAACATCAGTAGGGAAAATGCTTA
TGGTGTATTAGCTAAAGCAACCAGAGAGCTGATGACGAGAACTGTGGAAATCAGGAATCCTTTGGTTAAA
GGCTTTAAGATCTTCCAGTGGACAAACTATGCCAAGTTCTCAAGCGAAAAATTAGAATTAGTTTTTAGTG
AAGAGATATTGCCTTATCTTTTCCAGTTAAAAAAATTCATAAAATATAATCTGGAACATGTTAAGTCTTT
TGAAAACAAATACTCTATGAGGATTTATGAGTGGTTATTAAAAGAACTAACACAAAAGAAAACTCACAAG
GCAAATATAGAGATTAGCCTTGATGAATTTAAGTTCATGTTAATGCTTGAAAATAACTACCATGAGTTTA
AAAGGCTTAACCAATGGGTTTTGAAACCAATAAGTAAAGATTTAAACACTTACAGCAATATGAAATTGGT
GGTTGATAAGCGAGGCCGCCCGACTGATACGTTGATTTTCCAAGTTGAACTAGATAGACAAATGGATCTC
GTAACCGAACTTGAGAACAACCAGATAAAAATGAATGGTGACAAAATACCAACAACCATTACATCAGATT
CCTACCTACATAACGGACTAAGAAAAACACTACACGATGCTTTAACAGCAAAAATTCAGCTCACCAGTTT
TGAGGCAAAATTTTTGAGTGACATGCAAAGTAAGTATGATCTCAATGGTTCGTTCTCATGGCTCACGCAA
AAACAACGAACCACACTAGAGAACATACTGGCTAAATACGGAAGGATCTGAGGTTCTTATGGCTCTTGTA
TCTATCAGTGAAGCATCAAGACTAACAAACAAAAGTAGAACAACTGTTCACCGTTACATATCAAAGGGAA
AACTGTCCATATGCACAGATGAAAACGGTGTAAAAAAGATAGATACATCAGAGCTTTTACGAGTTTTTGG
TGCATTCAAAGCTGTTCACCATGAACAGATCGACAATGTAACAGATGAACAGCATGTAACACCTAATAAG
AACAGGTGAAACCAGTAAAACAAAGCAACTAGAACATGAAATTGAACACCTGAGACAACTTGTTACAGCT
CAACAGTCACACATAGACAGCCTGAAACAGGCGATGCTGCTTATCGAATCAAAGCTGCCGACAACACGGG
AGCCAGTGACGCCTCCCGTGGGGAAAAAATCATGGCAATTCTGGAAGAAATAGCGCTTTCAGCCGGCAAA
CCGGCTGAAGCCGGATCTGCGATTCTGATAACAAACTAGCAACACCAGAACAGCCCGTTTGCGGGCAGCA
AAACCCGTACTTTTGGACGTTCCGGCGGTTTTTTGTGGCGAGTGGTGTTCGGGCGGTGCGCGCAAGATCC
ATTATGTTAAACGGGCGAGTTTACATCTCAAAACCGCCCGCTTAACACCATCAGAAATCCTCAGCGCGAT
TTTAAGCACCAACCCCCCCCCGTAACACCCAAATCCATACTGAAAGTGGCTTTGTTGAATAAATCAGATT
TCGGGTAAGTCTCCCCCGTAGCGGGTTGTGTTTTCAGGCAATACGCACGCTTTCAGGCATACCTGCTTTC
GTCATTTTGTTCAGCGCTCGTACCAGGGCCATAGCCTCCGCAACCTGACCATCGTAGTCACGCAGCGTCA
GTGAACCCCCGAACAGAGATCTGACGCTCAGTGGAACGAAAACTCACGTTAAGGGATTTTGGTCATGAGA
CAATAACCCTGATAAATGCTTCAATAATCGCAGACCAAAACGATCTCAAGAAGATCATCTTATTAATCAG
ATAAAATATTTCTAGGCACCAATAACTGCCTTAAAAAAATTACGCCCCGCCCTGCCACTCATCGCAGTAC
TGTTGTAATTCATTAAGCATTCTGCCGACATGGAAGCCATCACAAACGGCATGATGAACCTGAATCGCCA
GCGGCATCAGCACCTTGTCGCCTTGCGTATAATATTTGCCCATGGTGAAAACGGGGGCGAAGAAGTTGTC
CATATTGGCCACGTTTAAATCAAAACTGGTGAAACTCACCCAGGGATTGGCTGAAACGAAAAACATATTC
TCAATAAACCCTTTTAGGGAAATAAGGCCAGGTTTTCACCGTAACACGCCACATCTTGGGAAATATTTGT
GTAGAAACTGCCGGAAATCGTCGTGGTATTCACTCCAGAGCGATGAAAACGTTTCAGTTTGCTCATGGAA
AACGGTGTAACAAGGGTGAACACTATCCCATATCACCAGCTCACCGTCTTTCATTGCCATACGAAATTCC
GGATGAGCATTCATCAGGCGGGCAAGAATGTGAATAAAGGCCGGATAAAACTTGTGCTTATTTTTCC
Features (pLannotate 1.2.2; 17 found; start..end, strand, type, name):
    147..239     -  promoter       cat promoter (fragment): promoter of the E. coli cat gene encoding chloramphenicol acetyltransferase
    272..331     -  promoter       AmpR promoter (fragment): bla
    356..504     -  CDS            lacZα (fragment): LacZα fragment of β-galactosidase; lacZ fragment
    512..530     +  promoter       T7 promoter: promoter for bacteriophage T7 RNA polymerase
    539..592     -  misc_feature   MCS (fragment): pBluescript multiple cloning site
    607..693     -  terminator     rrnB T1 terminator: Escherichia coli rrnB; transcription terminator T1 from the E. coli rrnB gene
    712..1419    -  CDS            mCherry: mCherry is a basic (constitutively fluorescent) red fluorescent protein published in 2004, derived from Discosoma sp.. It is reported to be a very rapidly-maturing monomer with low acid sensitivity.
   1538..2251    +  CDS            Superfolder GFP: Superfolder GFP is a basic (constitutively fluorescent) green fluorescent protein published in 2005, derived from Aequorea victoria. It is reported to be a very rapidly-maturing weak dimer.
   2288..2407    -  rep_origin     RSF ori (fragment): Plasmids containing the RSF 1030 origin of replication can be propagated in E. coli cells that contain additional plasmids with compatible origins.
   2446..2462    +  CDS            lacZα (fragment): LacZα fragment of β-galactosidase; lacZ fragment
   2465..3086    +  CDS            TcR (fragment): tetracycline efflux protein; tet; confers resistance to tetracycline
   3451..3673    +  rep_origin     pSC101 ori: low-copy replication origin that requires the Rep101 protein
   3721..4671    +  CDS            Rep101: RepA protein needed for replication with the pSC101 origin; rep101
   5427..5555    -  CDS            TRA2_ECOLX (fragment): Protein predicted: Swiss-Prot protein existence level 4. Required for transposition of transposon Tn903. From Escherichia coli.
   5593..5628    +  promoter       AmpR promoter (fragment): bla
   5629..5649    -  rep_origin     p15A ori (fragment): Plasmids containing the medium-copy-number p15A origin of replication can be propagated in E. coli cells that contain a second plasmid with the ColE1 origin.
   5710..146     -  CDS            CmR (fragment) (across the origin): chloramphenicol acetyltransferase; cat; confers resistance to chloramphenicol
