[The description below was written by a language model from this plasmid's Addgene catalogue record and pLannotate feature annotations shown in this document.]
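Description:
pJPC12-ΔM13-mCherry-P/PM,4A5C6G7G-GFP is a 6,227 bp bacterial dual-fluorescence reporter plasmid built on pJPC12, a pSC101-derived cloning vector, from which the M13 packaging signal has been deleted. It replicates in E. coli through the pSC101 origin together with the plasmid-encoded Rep101 (RepA) protein that this origin requires, and the record lists it as low copy. Selection is by chloramphenicol, provided by a chloramphenicol acetyltransferase gene with its cat promoter. The annotation also picks up short remnants of other elements (partial lacZα, a pBluescript-type MCS, a T7 promoter, a truncated TcR, and fragments resembling RSF and p15A origins). These appear to be backbone leftovers or partial matches rather than functional parts.

The payload is a pair of divergently oriented reporter genes. mCherry lies on the reverse strand, followed by an rrnB T1 terminator, and a GFP annotated as superfolder GFP lies on the forward strand. Only a short intergenic region of roughly 120 bp separates their start codons. According to the catalogue fields, mCherry is driven by the promoter P4A5C6G7G and GFP by PM,4A5C6G7G, so this region evidently holds a bidirectional P/PM promoter pair carrying the named base substitutions. The promoters themselves are not annotated in the feature table, and the record does not state which transcription factors act on them. Both inserts are synthetic and were assembled by Gibson cloning. The associated work concerns engineering orthogonal dual transcription factors for multi-input synthetic promoters. This suggests the plasmid is used to read out red and green fluorescence simultaneously as a measure of activity at the two variant promoters, probably with regulators supplied from a compatible second plasmid.
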