Addgene plasmid #80914: pJPC12-ΔM13-mCherry-P/PM,4A5C6G7G-GFP
Purpose: Reporter plasmid (mCherry and GFP)
Depositing lab: Mark Isalan. Depositing organization: Imperial College London. Publication: Engineering orthogonal dual transcription factors for multi-input synthetic promoters. Brodel AK, Jaramillo A, Isalan M. Nat Commun. 2016 Dec 16;7:13858. doi: 10.1038/ncomms13858. PubMed 27982027.
Backbone
  Vector backbone: pJPC12
  Total vector size (bp): 6227
  Modifications to backbone: Deletion of M13 packaging signal
  Vector type: Bacterial Expression
Growth in bacteria
  Bacterial resistance: Chloramphenicol, 25 μg/mL
  Growth temperature: 37°C
  Growth strain: DH5alpha ; TOP 10
  Copy number: Low Copy
Gene/Insert 1
  Gene/Insert name: mCherry
  Species: Synthetic
  Insert size (bp): 711
  Promoter: P4A5C6G7G
  Cloning method: Gibson Cloning
  Sequencing primers: 5′ AGCCGTACATGAACTGAG
Gene/Insert 2
  Gene/Insert name: GFP
  Species: Synthetic
  Insert size (bp): 717
  Promoter: PM,4A5C6G7G
  Cloning method: Gibson Cloning
  Sequencing primers: 5′ AGCCGTACATGAACTGAG
Terms and licenses: Academic/Nonprofit Terms; Industry Terms: Not Available to Industry
Depositor comments: The pJPC12 vector was obtained from Peterson and Phillips (Peterson, J. and G.J. Phillips, New pSC101-derivative cloning vectors with elevated copy numbers. Plasmid, 2008. 59(3): p. 193-201)
How to cite: pJPC12-ΔM13-mCherry-P/PM,4A5C6G7G-GFP was a gift from Mark Isalan (Addgene plasmid # 80914 ; http://n2t.net/addgene:80914 ; RRID:Addgene_80914)
