>Addgene plasmid #80914 | pJPC12-ΔM13-mCherry-P/PM,4A5C6G7G-GFP | addgene partial sequence | sequence record 156738 | M13pUC-Fwd 5'-CCCAGTCACGACGTTGTAAAACG-3'
TCACTATAGGGCGAATTGGGTACCGGGCCCCCCCTCGAGGTCGACGGTATCGATAAGCTTGATATCGAAT
TCGTCTAGGGCGGCGGATTTGTCCTACTCAGGAGAGCGTTCACCGACAAACAACAGATAAAACGAAAGGC
CCAGTCTTTCGACTGAGCCTTTCGTTTTATTTGATGCCTCTACTCGAGTTACTTGTACAGCTCGTCCATG
CCGCCGGTGGAGTGGCGGCCCTCGGCGCGTTCGTACTGTTCCACGATGGTGTAGTCCTCGTTGTGGGAGG
TGATGTCCAACTTGATGTTGACGTTGTAGGCGCCGGGCAGCTGCACGGGCTTCTTGGCCTTGTAGGTGGT
CTTGACCTCAGCGTCGTAGTGGCCGCCGTCCTTCAGCTTCAGCCTCTGCTTGATCTCGCCCTTCAGGGCG
CCGTCCTCGGGGTACATCCGCTCGGAGGAGGCCTCCCAGCCCATAGTCTTCTTCTGCATTACGGGGCCGT
CGGAGGGGAAGTTGGTGCCGCGCAGCTTCACCTTGTAGATGAACTCGCCGTCCTGCAGGGAGGAGTCCTG
GGTCACGGTCACCACGCCGCCGTCCTCGAAGTTCATCACGCGCTCCCACTTGAAGCCCTCGGGGAAGGAC
AGCTTCAAGTAGTCGGGGATGTCGGCGGGGTGCTTCACGTAGGCCTTGGAGCCGTACATGAACTGAGGGG
ACAGGATGTCCCAGGCGAAGGGCAGGGGGCCACCCTTGGTCACCTTCAGCTTGGCGGTCTGGGTGCCCTC
GTAGGGGCGGCCCTCGCCCTCGCCCTCGATCTCGAACTCGTGGCCGTTCACGGAGCCCTCCATGTGCACC
TTGAAGCGCATGAACTCCTTGATGATAGCCATGTTATCCTCCTCGCCCTTGCTCACCATGAATTCTTTCT
CCTCTTTGCAACCATTATACGGGCCCC
