>Addgene plasmid #80914 | pJPC12-ΔM13-mCherry-P/PM,4A5C6G7G-GFP | addgene partial sequence | sequence record 156739 | L4440 5'-AGCGAGTCAGTGAGCGAG-3'
GCGTTATTTATACAGTTCGTCCATGCCGTGGGTGATACCCGCAGCCGTCACAAATTCCAGCAGGACCATG
TGGTCACGTTTTTCGTTCGGATCTTTTGACAGCACGGACTGGGTACTCAGGTAGTGATTGTCCGGCAGCA
GGACCGGGCCATCACCAATCGGCGTGTTTTGCTGATAGTGGTCGGCCAGCTGAACGCTACCATCTTCCAC
ATTATGGCGGATTTTGAAATTGGCTTTAATGCCGTTTTTCTGTTTATCCGCGGTGATGTACACGTTGTGG
GAATTGAAGTTATATTCCAGTTTATGACCCAGAATATTGCCGTCTTCTTTGAAATCGATACCTTTCAGTT
CGATACGGTTAACCAGGGTATCGCCTTCGAATTTCACTTCCGCGCGGGTTTTATACGTACCATCGTCTTT
AAAGCTAATCGTACGTTCCTGCACATAGCCTTCCGGCATGGCCGATTTGAAAAAGTCGTGCTGTTTCATG
TGATCCGGGTAACGCGCAAAACATTGAACGCCATAGGTCAGCGTGGTCACCAGCGTCGGCCACGGGACCG
GCAGTTTACCCGTGGTGCAGATAAATTTCAGGGTCAGTTTGCCGTTCGTCGCATCGCCTTCACCTTCGCC
GCGAACACTGAATTTATGACCATTAACATCGCCGTCCAGTTCCACCAGAATCGGAACCACACCGGTAAAC
AGTTCTTCGCCTTTACGCATCTAGTATTTCTCCTCTTTACGTTAAATCTATCACCACTATTTATAAATAT
CTATACGGGCCCCGTTTGACTATTTTATACGGGGCCCGTATAATGGTTGCAAAGAGGAGAAAGAATTCAT
GGTGAGCAAGGGCGAGGAGGATAACATGGCTATCATCAAGGAGTTCATGCGCTTCAAGGTGCACATGGAG
GGCTCCGTGAACGGCCACGAGTTCGAGATCGAGGGCGAGGGCGAGGGCCGCCCCTACGAGGGCACCCAGA
CCGCCAAGCTGAAGGTGACCAAGGGTGGCCCCCTGCCCTTCGCCTGGGACATCCTGTCCCCTCAGT
